Addgene plasmid #224098: pFA6a-link-yemiRFP670-SpHis5
Purpose: Yeast tagging vector to create a gene fusion with yeast optimized emiRFP670 with SpHis5 selection
Depositing lab: Bas Teusink. Depositing organization: Vrije Universiteit Amsterdam.
Backbone
  Vector backbone: pFA6A
  Vector type: Yeast Expression
  Selectable markers: HIS5
Growth in bacteria
  Bacterial resistance: Ampicillin, 100 μg/mL
  Growth temperature: 37°C
  Growth strain: DH5alpha
  Copy number: High Copy
Gene/Insert
  Gene/Insert name: yemiRFP670
  Species: Synthetic
  Tag / fusion protein: yemiRFP670
  Cloning method: Restriction Enzyme; 5′ cloning site Unknown (unknown if destroyed)
Terms and licenses: Academic/Nonprofit Terms; Industry Terms: Not Available to Industry
How to cite: pFA6a-link-yemiRFP670-SpHis5 was a gift from Bas Teusink (Addgene plasmid # 224098 ; http://n2t.net/addgene:224098 ; RRID:Addgene_224098)
