[The description below was written by a language model from this plasmid's Addgene catalogue record and pLannotate feature annotations shown in this document.]
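Description:
pFA6a-link-yemiRFP670-SpHis5 is a yeast tagging vector built on the pFA6a backbone, a template-type plasmid used to fuse a fluorescent protein to a gene of interest rather than to express a gene from the plasmid itself. In E. coli it is maintained as a high-copy plasmid through a ColE1/pUC-type origin and selected with ampicillin via the β-lactamase gene and its bla promoter. No yeast replication origin or centromere is annotated, which fits a module intended to be integrated into the yeast genome. Short fragments annotated as rop, bom and lacI are backbone remnants, and SP6 and T7 phage promoters flank the cassette.

The payload is a yeast codon-optimised version of emiRFP670, a near-infrared fluorescent protein derived from a Rhodopseudomonas palustris bacteriophytochrome that needs biliverdin as a cofactor for fluorescence. No promoter is annotated upstream of this coding sequence. This is expected for a tagging module, in which the fluorescent protein is joined, via the linker implied by the plasmid name, to the end of a target open reading frame and expressed from that gene's own promoter. The S. cerevisiae ADH1 terminator follows the tag to end transcription of the resulting fusion. Downstream sits the selection cassette: Schizosaccharomyces pombe his5, encoding imidazoleglycerol-phosphate dehydratase, under the Ashbya gossypii TEF promoter and terminator. It complements S. cerevisiae his3 mutations, allowing selection by histidine prototrophy, and these heterologous sequences limit unwanted recombination with the host genome.

The construct is typically used to generate chromosomal fusions for far-red/near-infrared imaging of yeast proteins. The record does not state the cloning sites used.
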