Features (pLannotate 1.2.2; 13 found; start..end, strand, type, name):
    567..671     -  promoter       AmpR promoter: bla
    766..801     +  CDS            rop (fragment): Rop protein, which maintains plasmids at low copy number; rop
    903..954     +  misc_feature   bom (fragment): basis of mobility region from pBR322
   1017..1035    +  promoter       SP6 promoter: promoter for bacteriophage SP6 RNA polymerase
   1105..2034    +  CDS            emiRFP670: emiRFP670 is a basic (constitutively fluorescent) near ir fluorescent protein published in 2020, derived from Rhodopseudomonas palustris. It has low acid sensitivity. It requires the cofactor biliverdin for fluorescence.
   2075..2262    +  terminator     ADH1 terminator: S. cerevisiae ADH1; transcription terminator for the S. cerevisiae alcohol dehydrogenase 1 (ADH1) gene
   2337..2680    +  promoter       TEF promoter: Ashbya gossypii TEF promoter
   2681..3334    +  CDS            S. pombe his5: imidazoleglycerol-phosphate dehydratase, required for histidine biosynthesis; Schizosaccharomyces pombe his5; yeast auxotrophic marker; corresponds to S. cerevisiae HIS3
   3340..3537    +  terminator     TEF terminator: Ashbya gossypii TEF terminator
   3642..3660    -  promoter       T7 promoter: promoter for bacteriophage T7 RNA polymerase
   3682..3735    -  CDS            lacI (fragment): lac repressor; lacI; The lac repressor binds to the lac operator to inhibit transcription in E. coli. This inhibition can be relieved by adding lactose or isopropyl-β-D-thiogalactopyranoside (IPTG).
   3918..4506    -  rep_origin     ori: high-copy-number ColE1/pMB1/pBR322/pUC origin of replication
   4677..566     -  CDS            AmpR (across the origin): β-lactamase; bla; confers resistance to ampicillin, carbenicillin, and related antibiotics
>Addgene plasmid #224098 | pFA6a-link-yemiRFP670-SpHis5 | addgene full sequence | sequence record 453799 | Addgene NGS Result
CGCAACGTTGTTGCCATTGCTACAGGCATCGTGGTGTCACGCTCGTCGTTTGGTATGGCTTCATTCAGCT
CCGGTTCCCAACGATCAAGGCGAGTTACATGATCCCCCATGTTGTGCAAAAAAGCGGTTAGCTCCTTCGG
TCCTCCGATCGTTGTCAGAAGTAAGTTGGCCGCAGTGTTATCACTCATGGTTATGGCAGCACTGCATAAT
TCTCTTACTGTCATGCCATCCGTAAGATGCTTTTCTGTGACTGGTGAGTACTCAACCAAGTCATTCTGAG
AATAGTGTATGCGGCGACCGAGTTGCTCTTGCCCGGCGTCAATACGGGATAATACCGCGCCACATAGCAG
AACTTTAAAAGTGCTCATCATTGGAAAACGTTCTTCGGGGCGAAAACTCTCAAGGATCTTACCGCTGTTG
AGATCCAGTTCGATGTAACCCACTCGTGCACCCAACTGATCTTCAGCATCTTTTACTTTCACCAGCGTTT
CTGGGTGAGCAAAAACAGGAAGGCAAAATGCCGCAAAAAAGGGAATAAGGGCGACACGGAAATGTTGAAT
ACTCATACTCTTCCTTTTTCAATATTATTGAAGCATTTATCAGGGTTATTGTCTCATGAGCGGATACATA
TTTGAATGTATTTAGAAAAATAAACAAATAGGGGTTCCGCGCACATTTCCCCGAAAAGTGCCACCTGACG
TCTAAGAAACCATTATTATCATGACATTAACCTATAAAAATAGGCGTATCACGAGGCCCTTTCGTCTCGC
GCGTTTCGGTGATGACGGTGAAAACCTCTGACACATGCAGCTCCCGGAGACGGTCACAGCTTGTCTGTAA
GCGGATGCCGGGAGCAGACAAGCCCGTCAGGGCGCGTCAGCGGGTGTTGGCGGGTGTCGGGGCTGGCTTA
ACTATGCGGCATCAGAGCAGATTGTACTGAGAGTGCACCATATGGACATATTGTCGTTAGAACGCGGCTA
CAATTAATACATAACCTTATGTATCATACACATACGATTTAGGTGACACTATAGAACGCGGCCGCCAGCT
GAAGCTTCGTACGCTGCAGGTCGACGGATCGGTGACGGTGCTGGTTTAATTAACATGGCTGAAGGTTCTG
TTGCTAGACAACCAGATTTGTTGACTTGTGAACATGAAGAAATTCATTTGGCTGGTTCTATTCAACCACA
TGGTGCTTTGTTGGTCGTTTCTGAACATGACCATAGAGTTATTCAAGCCTCTGCTAATGCCGCTGAATTC
TTAAACTTGGGTTCTGTTTTAGGTGTTCCATTAGCTGAAATTGATGGTGATTTGTTAATTAAGATTTTAC
CACATTTAGATCCAACCGCTGAAGGTATGCCAGTTGCTGTTAGATGTAGAATCGGTAATCCTTCCACTGA
ATACTGTGGTTTGATGCATAGACCACCAGAAGGTGGTTTGATTATTGAATTGGAAAGAGCTGGTCCATCT
ATTGATTTATCCGGTACTTTGGCTCCAGCTTTGGAAAGAATTAGAACTGCTGGTTCTTTAAGAGCTTTGT
GTGATGACACTGTTTTGTTATTCCAACAATGTACTGGTTATGATAGAGTTATGGTTTACAGATTCGATGA
ACAAGGTCATGGTTTAGTTTTCTCTGAATGTCATGTCCCTGGTTTGGAATCTTACTTCGGTAATAGATAC
CCATCCTCTACTGTTCCACAAATGGCTAGACAATTATACGTTAGACAAAGAGTTAGAGTTTTGGTCGATG
TTACTTACCAACCAGTTCCATTGGAACCAAGATTATCCCCATTGACTGGTAGAGATTTAGATATGTCTGG
TTGTTTCTTAAGATCTATGTCTCCTTGTCATTTGCAATTCTTGAAGGATATGGGTGTTAGAGCTACTTTG
GCCGTTTCTTTAGTTGTTGGTGGTAAGTTGTGGGGTTTGGTTGTTTGTCACCATTACTTGCCAAGATTCA
TTAGATTCGAATTAAGAGCTATCTGTAAGAGATTGGCTGAAAGAATTGCTACTAGAATTACCGCTTTAGA
ATCTTAAGCGGCCGCCTCGAGGTCGGCGCGCCACTTCTAAATAAGCGAATTTCTTATGATTTATGATTTT
TATTATTAAATAAGTTATAAAAAAAATAAGTGTATACAAATTTTAAAGTGACTCTTAGGTTTTAAAACGA
AAATTCTTATTCTTGAGTAACTCTTTCCTGTAGGTCAGGTTGCTTTCTCAGGTATAGTATGAGGTCGCTC
TTATTGACCACACCTCTACCGGCAGATCCGCTAGGGATAACAGGGTAATATAGATCTGTTTAGCTTGCCT
CGTCCCCGCCGGGTCACCCGGCCAGCGACATGGAGGCCCAGAATACCCTCCTTGACAGTCTTGACGTGCG
CAGCTCAGGGGCATGATGTGACTGTCGCCCGTACATTTAGCCCATACATCCCCATGTATAATCATTTGCA
TCCATACATTTTGATGGCCGCACGGCGCGAAGCAAAAATTACGGCTCCTCGCTGCAGACCTGCGAGCAGG
GAAACGCTCCCCTCACAGACGCGTTGAATTGTCCCCACGCCGCGCCCCTGTAGAGAAATATAAAAGGTTA
GGATTTGCCACTGAGGTTCTTCTTTCATATACTTCCTTTTAAAATCTTGCTAGGATACAGTTCTCACATC
ACATCCGAACATAAACAACCATGGGTAGGAGGGCTTTTGTAGAAAGAAATACGAACGAAACGAAAATCAG
CGTTGCCATCGCTTTGGACAAAGCTCCCTTACCTGAAGAGTCGAATTTTATTGATGAACTTATAACTTCC
AAGCATACAAACCAAAAGGGAGAACAAGTAATCCAAGTAGACACGGGAATTGGATTCTTGGATCACATGT
ATCATGCACTGGCTAAACATGCAGGCTGGAGCTTACGACTTTACTCAAGAGGTGATTTAATCATCGATGA
TCATCACACTGCAGAAGATACTGCTATTGCACTTGGTATTGCATTCAAGCAGGCTATGAGTAACTTTGCC
GGCGTTAAAAGATTTGGACATGCTTATTGTCCACTTGACGAAGCTCTTTCTAGAAGCGTAGTTGACTTGT
CGGGACGGCCCTATGCTGTTATCGATTTGGGATTAAAGCGTGAAAAGGTTGGGGAATTGTCCTGTGAAAT
GATCCCTCACTTACTATATTCCTTTTCGGTAGCAGCTGGAATTACTTTGCATGTTACCTGCTTATATGGT
AGTAATGACCATCATCGTGCTGAAAGCGCTTTTAAATCTCTGGCTGTTGCCATGCGCGCGGCTACTAGTC
TTACTGGAAGTTCTGAAGTCCCAAGCACGAAGGGAGTGTTGTAAAGAGTACTGACAATAAAAAGATTCTT
GTTTTCAAGAACTTGTCATTTGTATAGTTTTTTTATATTGTAGTTGTTCTATTTTAATCAAATGTTAGCG
TGATTTATATTTTTTTTCGCCTCGACATCATCTGCCCAGATGCGAAGTTAAGTGCGCAGAAAGTAATATC
ATGCGTCAATCGTATGTGAATGCTGGTCGCTATACTGCTGTCGATTCGATACTAACGCCGCCATCCAGTT
TAAACGAGCTCGAATTCATCGATGATATCAGATCCACTAGTGGCCTATGCGGCCGCGGATCTGCCGGTCT
CCCTATAGTGAGTCGTATTAATTTCGATAAGCCAGGTTAACCTGCATTAATGAATCGGCCAACGCGCGGG
GAGAGGCGGTTTGCGTATTGGGCGCTCTTCCGCTTCCTCGCTCACTGACTCGCTGCGCTCGGTCGTTCGG
CTGCGGCGAGCGGTATCAGCTCACTCAAAGGCGGTAATACGGTTATCCACAGAATCAGGGGATAACGCAG
GAAAGAACATGTGAGCAAAAGGCCAGCAAAAGGCCAGGAACCGTAAAAAGGCCGCGTTGCTGGCGTTTTT
CCATAGGCTCCGCCCCCCTGACGAGCATCACAAAAATCGACGCTCAAGTCAGAGGTGGCGAAACCCGACA
GGACTATAAAGATACCAGGCGTTTCCCCCTGGAAGCTCCCTCGTGCGCTCTCCTGTTCCGACCCTGCCGC
TTACCGGATACCTGTCCGCCTTTCTCCCTTCGGGAAGCGTGGCGCTTTCTCATAGCTCACGCTGTAGGTA
TCTCAGTTCGGTGTAGGTCGTTCGCTCCAAGCTGGGCTGTGTGCACGAACCCCCCGTTCAGCCCGACCGC
TGCGCCTTATCCGGTAACTATCGTCTTGAGTCCAACCCGGTAAGACACGACTTATCGCCACTGGCAGCAG
CCACTGGTAACAGGATTAGCAGAGCGAGGTATGTAGGCGGTGCTACAGAGTTCTTGAAGTGGTGGCCTAA
CTACGGCTACACTAGAAGAACAGTATTTGGTATCTGCGCTCTGCTGAAGCCAGTTACCTTCGGAAAAAGA
GTTGGTAGCTCTTGATCCGGCAAACAAACCACCGCTGGTAGCGGTGGTTTTTTTGTTTGCAAGCAGCAGA
TTACGCGCAGAAAAAAAGGATCTCAAGAAGATCCTTTGATCTTTTCTACGGGGTCTGACGCTCAGTGGAA
CGAAAACTCACGTTAAGGGATTTTGGTCATGAGATTATCAAAAAGGATCTTCACCTAGATCCTTTTAAAT
TAAAAATGAAGTTTTAAATCAATCTAAAGTATATATGAGTAAACTTGGTCTGACAGTTACCAATGCTTAA
TCAGTGAGGCACCTATCTCAGCGATCTGTCTATTTCGTTCATCCATAGTTGCCTGACTCCCCGTCGTGTA
GATAACTACGATACGGGAGGGCTTACCATCTGGCCCCAGTGCTGCAATGATACCGCGAGACCCACGCTCA
CCGGCTCCAGATTTATCAGCAATAAACCAGCCAGCCGGAAGGGCCGAGCGCAGAAGTGGTCCTGCAACTT
TATCCGCCTCCATCCAGTCTATTAATTGTTGCCGGGAAGCTAGAGTAAGTAGTTCGCCAGTTAATAGTTT
G
